Addgene plasmid #55315: mTagBFP2-MyosinIIA-C-18
Purpose: Localization: Cytoskeleton, Excitation: 399, Emission: 456
Depositing lab: Michael Davidson. Depositing organization: Florida State University, Tallahassee. Publication: An enhanced monomeric blue fluorescent protein with the high chemical stability of the chromophore. Subach OM, Cranfill PJ, Davidson MW, Verkhusha VV. PLoS One. 2011;6(12):e28674. Epub 2011 Dec 8. 10.1371/journal.pone.0028674 PubMed 22174863.
Backbone
  Vector backbone: mTagBFP2-C1
  Backbone size w/o insert (bp): 4750
  Vector type: Mammalian Expression
  Selectable markers: Neomycin (select with G418)
Growth in bacteria
  Bacterial resistance: Kanamycin, 50 μg/mL
  Growth temperature: 37°C
  Growth strain: DH5alpha
  Copy number: High Copy
Gene/Insert
  Gene/Insert name: MyosinIIA (alt name: AJ312390)
  Species: M. musculus (mouse)
  Promoter: CMV
  Tag / fusion protein: mTagBFP2 (N terminal on backbone)
  Cloning method: Unknown
  Sequencing primers: 5′ CMV-F; 3′ SV40pA-R
Terms and licenses: Academic/Nonprofit Terms; Industry Terms
Depositor comments: . Excitation = 399; Emission = 456
How to cite: mTagBFP2-MyosinIIA-C-18 was a gift from Michael Davidson (Addgene plasmid # 55315 ; http://n2t.net/addgene:55315 ; RRID:Addgene_55315)
