[The description below was written by a language model from this plasmid's Addgene catalogue record.]
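Description:
mTagBFP2-MyosinIIA-C-18 is a mammalian expression plasmid built on the mTagBFP2-C1 backbone (about 4.75 kb without insert), a C1-style fluorescent protein fusion vector. It is maintained in E. coli as a high-copy plasmid under kanamycin selection, and the record lists neomycin resistance as the mammalian marker, so transfected cells can be selected with G418 to establish stable lines. No feature table accompanies the record, so the origin of replication and the elements driving the resistance cassette are not explicitly documented. The use of an SV40 polyA reverse sequencing primer indicates that an SV40 polyadenylation signal lies downstream of the insert.

The payload is mouse Myosin IIA, a non-muscle myosin II heavy chain, expressed from the CMV promoter for strong constitutive transcription in mammalian cells. The blue fluorescent protein mTagBFP2 is supplied by the backbone and fused to the N-terminus of the myosin. The "C-18" in the name probably denotes the C-type fusion orientation and an 18-residue linker between the two proteins, but the record does not confirm this, nor does it state the insert size or cloning method. mTagBFP2 is an enhanced monomeric blue fluorescent protein noted for the chemical stability of its chromophore, with excitation at 399 nm and emission at 456 nm.

The construct is intended as a cytoskeletal localization marker. Expression of the fusion labels myosin IIA-containing structures for fluorescence imaging in the blue channel, which leaves the green and red channels free for other probes in multicolour experiments.
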