>Addgene plasmid #55315 | mTagBFP2-MyosinIIA-C-18 | depositor partial sequence | sequence record 85720 | insert sequence
GTGACCGCTCGAGCCGCTAGCGCTACCGGTCGCCACCATGGTGTCTAAGGGCGAAGAGCTGATTAAGGAG
AACATGCACATGAAGCTGTACATGGAGGGCACCGTGGACAACCATCACTTCAAGTGCACATCCGAGGGCG
AAGGCAAGCCCTACGAGGGCACCCAGACCATGAGAATCAAGGTGGTCGAGGGCGGCCCTCTCCCCTTCGC
CTTCGACATCCTGGCTACTAGCTTCCTCTACGGCAGCAAGACCTTCATCAACCACACCCAGGGCATCCCC
GACTTCTTCAAGCAGTCCTTCCCTGAGGGCTTCACATGGGAGAGAGTCACCACATACGAAGACGGGGGCG
TGCTGACCGCTACCCAGGACACCAGCCTCCAGGACGGCTGCCTCATCTACAACGTCAAGATCAGAGGGGT
GAACTTCACATCCAACGGCCCTGTGATGCAGAAGAAAACACTCGGCTGGGAGGCCTTCACCGAGACGCTG
TACCCCGCTGACGGCGGCCTGGAAGGCAGAAACGACATGGCCCTGAAGCTCGTGGGCGGGAGCCATCTGA
TCGCAAACGCCAAGACCACATATAGATCCAAGAAACCCGCTAAGAACCTCAAGATGCCTGGCGTCTACTA
TGTGGACTACAGACTGGAAAGAATCAAGGAGGCCAACAACGAGACCTACGTCGAGCAGCACGAGGTGGCA
GTGGCCAGATACTGCGACCTCCCTAGCAAACTGGGGCACAAGCTTAATTCCGGACTCAGATCTGGCAGCG
GTGGAGGCAGCGCATCCGGCGGAAGCGGAAGCGCTCAGCAGGCTGCAGACAAGTACCTCTATGTGGATAA
AAACTTCATCAATAACCCGCTGGCCCAAGCTGACTGGGCTGCCAAGAAGTTGGTATGGGTGCCTTCCAGC
AAGAATGGCTTTGAACCAGCCAGCCTCAAGGAGGAGGTGGGAGAAGAGGCCATTGTAGAGCTGGTAGAGA
ATGGGAAGAAGGTGAAGGTGAACAAGGACGACATCCAGAAGATGAACCCACCCAAGTTCTCCAAGGTGGA
GGACATGGCAGAGCTCACGTGCCTCAACGAAGCTTCGGTGCTGCACAACCTCAAGGAGCGATACTACTCA
GGGCTTATCTACACCTATTCAGGCCTGTTCTGTGTGGTCATCAACCCTTATAAGAACCTGCCCATCTACT
CAGAGGAGATCGTGGAGATGTACAAGGGCAAGAAGAGGCACGAGATGCCACCCCACATCTACGCCATCAC
AGATACTGCCTACCGGAGCATGATGCAGGACCGGGAAGATCAGTCCATCCTGTGCACGGGGGAGTCTGGA
GCAGGGAAGACAGAGAACACCAAGAAAGTCATCCAGTACCTGGCACATGTGGCCTCCTCACACAAGAGCA
AGAAGGACCAGGGGGAGTTGGAGCGGCAGCTGCTACAGGCCAACCCTATCCTAGAGGCCTTTGGAAACGC
CAAGACGGTGAAGAATGACAACTCCTCTCGATTCGGTAAATTCATTCGTATCAACTTTGATGTCAATGGC
TACATTGTTGGTGCCAACATTGAGACTTATCTTCTGGAGAAATCTCGTGCTATCCGCCAAGCCAAAGAGG
AGCGGACCTTCCACATCTTCTACTACCTGCTGTCTGGGGCCGGAGAACACCTGAAGACTGATCTCCTGTT
GGAGCCATACAACAAATACCGCTTCCTGTCCAACGGGCACGTCACCATCCCTGGGCAGCAGGACAAGGAC
ATGTTCCAGGAGACAATGGAGGCCATGAGAATTATGGGTATCCCAGAGGATGAGCAGATGGGCTTGCTGC
GGGTCATCTCTGGGGTCCTTCAGCTTGGCAACATTGCCTTCAAGAAGGAGCGGAACACTGACCAGGCGTC
CATGCCGGACAACACAGCTGCTCAAAAGGTGTCCCACCTCCTGGGGATCAATGTGACCGACTTCACCAGA
GGCATCCTCACCCCACGCATCAAGGTGGGCAGAGACTATGTGCAGAAGGCGCAGACTAAAGAGCAGGCTG
ACTTTGCCATTGAGGCCTTGGCCAAGGCTACCTATGAGCGGATGTTCCGCTGGCTGGTGCTTCGCATCAA
CAAAGCTCTGGACAAGACCAAGAGGCAGGGCGCCTCATTTATCGGGATACTGGACATCGCTGGCTTTGAA
ATCTTTGATCTGAACTCCTTCGAGCAGCTGTGCATCAACTACACCAACGAGAAGCTGCAGCAGCTGTTCA
ACCACACCATGTTCATCCTGGAGCAGGAGGAGTACCAGCGAGAGGGCATCGAGTGGAACTTCATCGACTT
CGGCCTGGACCTGCAGCCCTGCATCGACCTCATTGAGAAGCCGGCGGGTCCCCCAGGCATCCTGGCCCTG
CTAGATGAGGAGTGCTGGTTTCCTAAGGCCACTGACAAGAGCTTCGTGGAGAAGGTGGTGCAGGAGCAGG
GCACCCACCCCAAGTTCCAGAAGCCCAAGCAACTGAAGGACAAGGCTGATTTCTGCATTATCCACTATGC
CGGCAAGGTGGACTATAAAGCTGACGAGTGGCTGATGAAGAACATGGACCCCTTGAACGACAACATCGCC
ACGCTGCTTCACCAGTCCTCAGACAAGTTTGTCTCTGAGCTGTGGAAGGATGTGGATCGGATCATTGGCT
TGGACCAAGTGGCTGGAATGTCCGAGACAGCACTACCTGGTGCCTTCAAGACCCGGAAGGGCATGTTCCG
TACTGTCGGACAGCTGTACAAGGAGCAGCTGGCCAAGCTCATGGCCACGTTGAGGAATACCAACCCCAAC
TTCGTGCGCTGCATCATTCCCAACCATGAGAAGAAGGCCGGCAAACTGGACCCGCACTTGGTGCTGGACC
AGCTGCGCTGCAATGGCGTCCTTGAGGGCATCCGGATCTGCCGCCAGGGCTTTCCCAACAGGGTGGTCTT
CCAGGAGTTCCGGCAGAGGTATGAGATCCTCACCCCCAACTCCATCCCGAAGGGCTTCATGGATGGCAAG
CAAGCGTGTGTGCTCATGATCAAAGCCTTGGAGCTTGACAGCAACCTGTACCGCATCGGCCAGAGCAAAG
TGTTCTTCCGGGCAGGAGTGCTCGCCCACCTGGAGGAAGAGCGGGACCTGAAGATCACCGATGTCATCAT
TGGCTTCCAGGCCTGCTGCAGGGGCTACCTGGCCAGGAAGGCCTTTGCCAAGAGGCAGCAACAGCTGACC
GCCATGAAGGTCCTACAGAGGAACTGTGCTGCGTACCTCAGGCTGCGCAACTGGCAGTGGTGGAGGCTCT
TCACCAAGGTCAAGCCCCTGTTGAACTCAATAAGACATGAGGATGAGCTGTTAGCCAAGGAGGCGGAACT
GACAAAGGTTCGAGAGAAACATCTGGCTGCAGAGAACAGGCTGACAGAGATGGAGACGATGCAGTCTCAG
CTCATGGCAGAGAAGCTGCAGCTTCAGGAGCAGCTGCAGGCGGAGACAGAGCTGTGTGCCGAGGCTGAGG
AGCTCCGGGCCCGTCTGACAGCGAAGAAGCAGGAGCTGGAGGAGATATGCCATGACCTGGAGGCCAGGGT
GGAGGAGGAGGAGGAGCGCTGCCAGTACCTGCAGGCCGAGAAGAAGAAGATGCAGCAGAACATCCAGGAA
CTTGAGGAGCAGTTGGAGGAGGAGGAGAGCGCCCGGCAGAAGCTGCAGCTTGAGAAGGTGACCACCGAGG
CCAAGCTGAAGAAACTGGAGGAGGACCAGATCATCATGGAGGACCAGAACTGCAAACTGGCCAAGGAGAA
GAAACTGCTGGAAGACAGAGTAGCTGAGTTCACTACCAACCTCATGGAAGAGGAGGAGAAGTCCAAGAGC
CTGGCCAAGCTCAAGAACAAGCACGAGGCAATGATCACCGACCTGGAAGAGCGCCTCCGTAGGGAGGAGA
AGCAGAGGCAGGAGTTGGAGAAGACCCGTCGCAAGCTGGAGGGAGACTCCACAGACCTCAGTGACCAGAT
TGCTGAGCTCCAGGCGCAGATAGCAGAGCTCAAGATGCAGCTGGCCAAGAAGGAGGAGGAGTTGCAGGCT
GCCTTGGCCAGAGTGGAAGAAGAAGCTGCTCAGAAGAATATGGCCCTGAAGAAGATCCGAGAACTGGAAA
CTCAGATATCTGAGCTCCAGGAGGACCTGGAGTCGGAGCGAGCCTCCAGGAATAAAGCCGAGAAGCAGAA
ACGGGATCTGGGAGAGGAGCTGGAGGCGCTGAAGACAGAGCTGGAGGACACGCTGGACTCCACGGCTGCC
CAGCAGGAGCTGAGGTCGAAGCGTGAGCAGGAGGTGAGCATCCTGAAGAAGACTCTGGAGGACGAGGCCA
AGACCCATGAGGCCCAGATCCAGGAGATGAGGCAGAAGCACTCACAGGCTGTGGAGGAGCTGGCAGATCA
GTTGGAGCAGACGAAGCGGGTAAAAGCTACCCTTGAGAAGGCGAAGCAGACCCTGGAGAATGAGCGGGGA
GAGCTGGCCAATGAGGTGAAGGCCCTGCTGCAAGGCAAGGGCGACTCAGAGCACAAGCGCAAGAAGGTGG
AGGCGCAGCTGCAAGAACTGCAGGTCAAGTTCAGCGAGGGAGAGCGCGTGCGAACCGAACTGGCCGACAA
GGTCACCAAGCTGCAGGTTGAACTGGACAGTGTGACCGGTCTCCTTAGCCAGTCTGACAGCAAGTCCAGC
AAGCTTACGAAGGACTTCTCTGCGCTGGAGTCCCAGCTTCAGGACACACAGGAGTTGCTCCAGGAGGAGA
ACCGGCAGAAGCTGAGCCTGAGCACCAAGCTCAAGCAGATGGAGGATGAGAAAAACTCCTTCAGGGAGCA
GCTGGAGGAGGAGGAGGAGGCCAAGCGCAACTTGGAGAAGCAGATCGCCACGCTCCATGCCCAGGTGACC
GACATGAAGAAGAAGATGGAGGACGGTGTAGGGTGCCTGGAGACTGCAGAGGAGGCGAAGCGGAGGCTTC
AGAAGGACTTGGAAGGCCTGAGCCAGCGGCTTGAGGAGAAGGTGGCTGCCTACGATAAGCTGGAGAAGAC
CAAGACACGGCTGCAGCAGGAGCTGGACGACCTGCTGGTTGACCTGGACCACCAGCGGCAGAGCGTCTCC
AACCTGGAAAAGAAGCAGAAGAAGTTCGACCAGCTCCTAGCCGAGGAGAAGACCATCTCGGCCAAGTATG
CAGAGGAGCGTGACCGAGCTGAGGCTGAGGCCCGTGAGAAGGAGACAAAGGCGCTATCACTGGCCCGGGC
GCTTGAGGAGGCCATGGAGCAGAAGGCAGAGCTGGAGCGGCTCAACAAGCAGTTCCGCACGGAGATGGAG
GACCTCATGAGCTCCAAGGATGACGTGGGCAAGAGTGTCCACGAGCTGGAGAAGTCCAAGCGGGCCTTGG
AGCAGCAGGTGGAGGAGATGAAGACCCAGCTGGAGGAGCTGGAGGATGAGCTGCAGGCCACGGAGGATGC
CAAGCTCCGCCTGGAGGTGAACCTGCAGGCCATGAAGGCCCAGTTTGAGCGGGATCTGCAGGGCCGGGAT
GAACAGAGCGAGGAGAAGAAGAAGCAGCTGGTCAGACAGGTGCGGGAGATGGAGGCGGAGCTGGAGGATG
AGAGGAAGCAGCGCTCCATGGCCATGGCCGCACGCAAGAAACTGGAGATGGATCTGAAGGACCTGGAGGC
ACACATTGACACAGCCAATAAGAACCGGGAAGAGGCCATCAAACAGCTGCGGAAGCTTCAGGCCCAGATG
AAGGACTGCATGCGGGAGCTGGACGACACGCGCGCCTCCCGGGAGGAGATCCTGGCGCAGGCCAAGGAGA
ATGAGAAGAAGCTGAAGAGCATGGAGGCCGAGATGATTCAGCTGCAGGAGGAACTGGCAGCTGCTGAGCG
TGCTAAGCGTCAGGCCCAACAGGAACGGGACGAGCTGGCTGATGAGATCGCCAACAGCAGTGGCAAAGGG
GCCCTAGCATTAGAGGAGAAGCGGCGACTGGAGGCCCGCATTGCCCTGCTGGAGGAGGAGCTGGAGGAGG
AACAGGGCAACACGGAGCTGATCAACGATCGGCTGAAGAAGGCCAACCTGCAGATCGACCAAATAAACAC
CGACCTGAACCTGGAACGCAGCCACGCACAGAAGAATGAGAATGCGCGACAGCAGCTGGAACGCCAGAAC
AAGGAGCTCAAGGCCAAGCTGCAGGAAATGGAGAGTGCTGTCAAGTCCAAATACAAGGCCTCCATCGCGG
CCTTGGAGGCCAAAATTGCACAGCTGGAGGAACAGCTGGACAACGAGACCAAGGAGCGCCAGGCAGCCTC
CAAGCAGGTGCGCCGGACGGAGAAGAAGCTGAAGGACGTGCTGCTGCAGGTGGAGGACGAGCGGAGGAAC
GCGGAACAGTTCAAGGACCAGGCTGACAAGGCGTCCACCCGCCTGAAGCAGCTTAAACGGCAGCTAGAGG
AGGCTGAAGAGGAGGCCCAGCGGGCCAATGCCTCACGCCGGAAGCTGCAGCGTGAGCTGGAAGATGCCAC
AGAGACCGCTGATGCTATGAACCGCGAGGTCAGCTCCCTGAAGAACAAACTGAGGCGTGGGGACCTGCCA
TTTGTCGTGACTCGCCGAATTGTTCGGAAAGGCACTGGCGACTGCTCAGACGAGGAGGTCGACGGTAAAG
CAGATGGGGCCGATGCCAAGGCAGCTGAATAGGAATTCTGCAGTCGACGGTACCGCGGGCCCGGGATCCA
CCGGATCTAGATAACTGATCATAATCAGCCATACCAC
