>Addgene plasmid #55315 | mTagBFP2-MyosinIIA-C-18 | addgene partial sequence | sequence record 110299 | BFP-F 5'-CCTTCACCGAGACGCTGTA-3'
ATGGCCCTGAAGCTCGTGGGCGGGAGCCATCTGATCGCAAACGCCAAGACCACATATAGATCCAAGAAAC
CCGCTAAGAACCTCAAGATGCCTGGCGTCTACTATGTGGACTACAGACTGGAAAGAATCAAGGAGGCCAA
CAACGAGACCTACGTCGAGCAGCACGAGGTGGCAGTGGCCAGATACTGCGACCTCCCTAGCAAACTGGGG
CACAAGCTTAATTCCGGACTCAGATCTGGCAGCGGTGGAGGCAGCGCATCCGGCGGAAGCGGAAGCGCTC
AGCAGGCTGCAGACAAGTACCTCTATGTGGATAAAAACTTCATCAATAACCCGCTGGCCCAAGCTGACTG
GGCTGCCAAGAAGTTGGTATGGGTGCCTTCCAGCAAGAATGGCTTTGAACCAGCCAGCCTCAAGGAGGAG
GTGGGAGAAGAGGCCATTGTAGAGCTGGTAGAGAATGGGAAGAAGGTGAAGGTGAACAAGGACGACATCC
AGAAGATGAACCCACCCAAGTTCTCCAAGGTGGAGGACATGGCAGAGCTCACGTGCCTCAACGAAGCTTC
GGTGCTGCACAACCTCAAGGAGCGATACTACTCAGGGCTTATCTACACCTATTCAGGCCTGTTCTGTGTG
GTCATCAACCCTTATAAGAACCTGCCCATCTACTCAGAGGAGATCGTGGAGATGTACAAGGGCAAGAAGA
GGCACGAGATGCCACCCCACATCTACGCCATCACAGATACTGCCTACCGGAGCATGATGCAGGACCGGGA
AGATCAGTCC
